Addgene plasmid #187995: GBH-R-gcryBFP.1
Purpose: Cloning vector for conditional, intronic, targeted integration of a genebreak cassette optimized for zebrafish
Depositing lab: Karl Clark. Depositing organization: Mayo Foundation for Medical Education and Research.
Backbone
  Vector backbone: pKTol2-SE
  Backbone manufacturer: K.Clark
  Backbone size w/o insert (bp): 7200
  Vector type: Targetable insertional mutagen and reporter system
Growth in bacteria
  Bacterial resistance: Kanamycin, 50 μg/mL
  Growth temperature: 37°C
  Growth strain: DH5alpha
  Copy number: High Copy
Gene/Insert
  Gene/Insert name: Targeted mRFP protein trap; secondary marker gamma crystallin BFP
  Species: D. rerio (zebrafish)
  Promoter: Endogenuous Promoter; gamma crystallin promotor
  Cloning method: Restriction Enzyme; 5′ cloning site BfuaI (unknown if destroyed); 3′ cloning site BspQI (unknown if destroyed)
  Sequencing primers: 5′ SEQ-pk-F1: TGTATTACTGTTTATGTAAGCAGACA; 3′ SEQ-pk-R1: AGCGAGTCAGTGAGCGA
Terms and licenses: Academic/Nonprofit Terms; Industry Terms: Not Available to Industry
Depositor comments: This plasmid is designed to have homology domains cloned into the 5' end and 3' end. Bfuai is used to clone in the 5' homology domain, while BspQi is used to clone in the 3' homology domain.
How to cite: GBH-R-gcryBFP.1 was a gift from Karl Clark (Addgene plasmid # 187995 ; http://n2t.net/addgene:187995 ; RRID:Addgene_187995)
