[The description below was written by a language model from this plasmid's Addgene catalogue record and pLannotate feature annotations shown in this document.]
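Description:
GBH-R-gcryBFP.1 is a zebrafish-optimised cloning vector for building donors that place a conditional gene-break cassette into an intron of a chosen gene by targeted integration. It is built on the pKTol2-SE backbone and is propagated in E. coli as a high-copy plasmid, using a ColE1/pUC-type origin and a kanamycin resistance gene (aph(3')-Ia). The sequenced record is about 7.3 kb. The vector is supplied without targeting sequences. The user clones a 5′ homology domain using BfuAI and a 3′ homology domain using BspQI, so that the cassette ends up flanked by arms matching the intended locus. Residual pBluescript-type elements (lac promoter and operator, a lacZα fragment, T3 and T7 promoters, a partial MCS) lie upstream of the cassette.

The payload sits between two loxP sites annotated on the same strand, an arrangement consistent with Cre-mediated removal of the cassette, which would account for its conditional behaviour. The first component is an mRFP1 protein trap with no promoter of its own. According to the record it is driven by the endogenous promoter of the targeted gene, so red fluorescence reports expression of the disrupted locus. Splice elements are not annotated in the feature table. Downstream is a secondary marker, TagBFP with a bGH polyadenylation signal. The catalogue states that this marker is driven by a gamma crystallin promoter, which is also not annotated; such promoters give lens expression, useful for identifying carriers. SV40 poly(A) signals in reverse orientation lie near the 3′ loxP site, and a φC31 attB site follows just outside the floxed region. Several short hits, such as the LEU2 and SV40 promoter fragments, are probably incidental matches. The construct serves as a targetable insertional mutagen and reporter system.
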