Features (pLannotate 1.2.2; 23 found; start..end, strand, type, name):
    203..221     -  promoter       T7 Φ3.8 promoter (fragment): weak promoter for bacteriophage T7 RNA polymerase
    278..299     +  protein_bind   CAP binding site: CAP binding activates transcription in the presence of cAMP. E. coli catabolite activator protein
    314..344     +  promoter       lac promoter: promoter for the E. coli lac operon
    352..368     +  protein_bind   lac operator: The lac repressor binds to the lac operator to inhibit transcription in E. coli. This inhibition can be relieved by adding lactose or isopropyl-β-D-thiogalactopyranoside (IPTG). lac repressor encoded by lacI
    413..431     +  promoter       T3 promoter: promoter for bacteriophage T3 RNA polymerase
    447..470     +  misc_feature   MCS (fragment): pBluescript multiple cloning site
    479..497     -  promoter       T7 promoter: promoter for bacteriophage T7 RNA polymerase
    505..660     +  CDS            lacZα (fragment): LacZα fragment of β-galactosidase; lacZ fragment
    735..768     +  protein_bind   loxP: Cre-mediated recombination occurs in the 8-bp core sequence (GCATACAT). Cre recombinase
    946..1620    +  CDS            mRFP1: monomeric derivative of DsRed (Campbell et al., 2002) mammalian codon-optimized
   2281..2297    +  promoter       LEU2 promoter (fragment): S. cerevisiae LEU2
   3519..4217    +  CDS            TagBFP: TagBFP is a basic (constitutively fluorescent) blue fluorescent protein published in 2008, derived from Entacmaea quadricolor. It is reported to be a very rapidly-maturing monomer with very low acid sensitivity.
   4230..4454    +  polyA_signal   bGH poly(A) signal: bovine growth hormone polyadenylation signal
   4458..4475    +  promoter       SV40 promoter (fragment): SV40 enhancer and early promoter
   4524..4605    -  polyA_signal   SV40 poly(A) signal: SV40 polyadenylation signal
   4628..4695    -  CDS            large T antigen (fragment): large T antigen from SV40 (simian virus 40)
   4696..4810    -  polyA_signal   SV40 poly(A) signal (fragment): SV40 polyadenylation signal
   4833..4900    -  CDS            large T antigen (fragment): large T antigen from SV40 (simian virus 40)
   4959..4992    +  protein_bind   loxP: Cre-mediated recombination occurs in the 8-bp core sequence (GCATACAT). Cre recombinase
   5034..5067    -  protein_bind   attB: minimal attB site for the φC31 integrase (Groth et al., 2000) phage φC31 integrase
   5247..5265    +  promoter       T7 promoter: promoter for bacteriophage T7 RNA polymerase
   5552..6361    +  CDS            KanR: aminoglycoside phosphotransferase; aph(3')-Ia; confers resistance to kanamycin in bacteria or G418 (Geneticin®) in eukaryotes
   6504..7092    +  rep_origin     ori: high-copy-number ColE1/pMB1/pBR322/pUC origin of replication
>Addgene plasmid #187995 | GBH-R-gcryBFP.1 | addgene full sequence | sequence record 380758 | Addgene NGS Result
TTTAAATGGTACCGAGCAGAGGTGTAAAAAGTACTCAAAAATTTTACTCAAGTGAAAGTACAAGTACTTA
GGGAAAATTTTACTCAATTAAAAGTAAAAGTATCTGGCTAGAATCTTACTTGAGTAAAAGTAAAAAAGTA
CTCCATTAAAATTGTACTTGAGTATTAAGGAAGTAAAAGTAAAAGCAAGAAAGAAAACTAGAGTGGTCTC
CCTTTAGTGAGGGTCAATTGATGGGAGGCGTTCGGGCCACAGCGGACACGCAGGTGCGCAACGCAATTAA
TGTGAGTTAGCTCACTCATTAGGCACCCCAGGCTTTACACTTTATGCTTCCGGCTCGTATGTTGTGTGGA
ATTGTGAGCGGATAACAATTTCACACAGGAAACAGCTATGACCATGATTACGCCAAGCGCGCAATTAACC
CTCACTAAAGGGAACAAAAGCTGGAGGACCTCGAGGGGGGGCCCGGTACCCAATTCGCCCTATAGTGAGT
CGTATTACGCGCGCTCACTGGCCGTCGTTTTACAACGTCGTGACTGGGAAAACCCTGGCGTTACCCAACT
TAATCGCCTTGCAGCACATCCCCCTTTCGCCAGCTGGCGTAATAGCGAAGAGGCCCGCACCGATCGCCCT
TCCCAACAGTTGCGCAGCCTGAATGGCGAATGGACCTGCCACACTTCCTTGCTAGACAATGGGCCCATAA
CTTTAAATAATGCCAATTATTTAAAGTTACTATCATAACTTCGTATAGCATACATTATACGAAGTTATAC
CTAGGCTTACCACCCACTAGCGGTCAGACTGCAGATTGCAGCACGAAACAGGAAGCTGACTCCACATGGT
CACATGCTCACTGAAGTGTTGACTTCCCTGACAGCTGTGCACTTTCTAAACCGGTTTTCTCATTCATTTA
CAGTTCAGCCGGAATTCACCCGGGTACCGGAAGGTGCCTCCTCCGAGGACGTCATCAAGGAGTTCATGCG
CTTCAAGGTGCGCATGGAGGGCTCCGTGAACGGCCACGAGTTCGAGATCGAGGGCGAGGGCGAGGGCCGC
CCCTACGAGGGCACCCAGACCGCCAAGCTGAAGGTGACCAAGGGCGGCCCCCTGCCCTTCGCCTGGGACA
TCCTGTCCCCTCAGTTCCAGTACGGCTCCAAGGCCTACGTGAAGCACCCCGCCGACATCCCCGACTACTT
GAAGCTGTCCTTCCCCGAGGGCTTCAAGTGGGAGCGCGTGATGAACTTCGAGGACGGCGGCGTGGTGACC
GTGACCCAGGACTCCTCCCTGCAGGACGGCGAGTTCATCTACAAGGTGAAGCTGCGCGGCACCAACTTCC
CCTCCGACGGCCCCGTAATGCAGAAGAAGACCATGGGCTGGGAGGCCTCCACCGAGCGGATGTACCCCGA
GGACGGCGCCCTGAAGGGCGAGATCAAGATGAGGCTGAAGCTGAAGGACGGCGGCCACTACGACGCCGAG
GTCAAGACCACCTACATGGCCAAGAAGCCCGTGCAGCTGCCCGGCGCCTACAAGACCGACATCAAGCTGG
ACATCACCTCCCACAACGAGGACTACACCATCGTGGAACAGTACGAGCGCGCCGAGGGCCGCCACTCCAC
CGGAGCCTAAGACTAGTAATTAAGTCTCAGCCACCGTTAACTGAACATGTCAAAACCTGTGGAGACTGTT
GAGATTTGATGTTCTGAAAAGATAAAGCCTATAAATAAAATGTTGCCCAAATTTCCTGCCTGATGTTTTT
CTTTGTCTTTGCTACATGGCTTTGCTGCTCGGATCGGCTCACTCTGTGTATGCCACGTTCACTTTGTACT
CTCCTTCTCACGGTAGGTTTATTATTTTTAGATGTGCAGTTAGTTTCTGTGAAATAACACACCACACACT
GATATTGTCTGTGCATTGACTTGGTGAGTGCACATTGTTTTTGATCTTGACATATTTATATTTGATTGAT
CAGGTGAACTGTGTGAATCTAAAGTGCTCCATACAGATGTTCTGCATTGAAAATATTCTCATTTTATTAG
TGGAAGTGAGTGTATGCCACATCCAATCAATTTCAGCAAACACCCCAGTATGATTTAATGCAAAAAAATG
AAGGTATCAAACACGCATTACTACTTTGCAGTTAAATATTTAACATTTATTCCAACACGAAAAAAAGCAG
TAAATAACACTTTGACAAACACGTCAGGACATCTTATTTTTGTCACCCTCACAGGCAATTTAGTATAATA
TATTATATATATATATATATCATATAATAATATTCAGTATAATATATATATATATATCATATTATAATAT
TCAGTATAATATAAAACACAAACACATATATGTATAATATAATATAACATTTTTATTTATTGAGATGCCT
CTATGGACCGTGTTATAAGAAGTAAAGATCAGGAGAAGTAAACATGAAGTGTAATTATGAATACTGATGT
TAAATTAAGCTATGATGAGTTTTCACTGTTAATTTACCATCTCAATTAAATGTTGATGCCTCCATGACCA
AGTTAAGCAGATGAGACTGAGGACAACTGTAGAAGACAAGATGTTCACTTTGCTGAATATAGCTGGCTTG
ACAGTTATCTATGACTCTATAAATATATATATATTTTTTTTTTTATAAAATGATTTATTTATAACTATAT
ATCCATTTCTCAGACAGGTGCTTCATATCCCTCACTCCCGTAGCTGTCCATGCTGGATCTGTCCCCGTTG
TTTTTAAAAAGCTAAATAAGTTATTAACATGACTGCATCCAGCGAGCCAAACCTGTCTGGTGTACAGCTA
CCAGAGAAGCTTGAGATCCTAGTCACCGGCGTTCCTAGTTCTTTAAACTGTTACAAAGTGTTTGGACCAG
CAACTGAATTGCACTGTAAATTACCACATCAGGGTCTCCGGGGTCAACGCTGCTAAGCAATGGACTGGAA
AATTTGTGACATTGAGTTTTTGGAATAACTGGGAATGCTGGATAACTCTTTGGGTAAAGCTATGGAACAA
AAGTACCAGCATGAACTAAGAAATGACTGTCACAGCACAACATCAAACACAATGCAAGACAAAGGTTCTC
TGCTTTTGCCTTACTTGACAGAAAAAGTAAGCTCTAGGTTCATCGCATGCAGACAGCAGCAATACATGAC
ATATATAAAGGCTGGCTCTTTTCTCCCTTCCATTGAACTGAAACTTCCACTCAGTCAGACTTGCGGGGGA
TCCACAGCCTGACTAACTCGACAAACCCCCCCAAACCTAAGGTGAGTTGATCTTTAAGCTTTTTACATTT
TCAGCTCGCATATATCAATTCGCGCGCATTGTCACACTAGCACCCACTAGCGGTCAGACTGCAGATTGCA
GCACGAAACAGGAAGCTGACTCCACATGGTCACATGCTCACTGAAGTGTTGACTTCCCTGACAGCTGTGC
ACTTTCTAAACCGGTTTTCTCATTCATTTACAGTTCAGCCGGAATTCACCTCGAGACCATGGCTCCAAAG
AAGAAGCGTAAGGTAACCATGAGCGAGCTGATTAAGGAGAACATGCACATGAAGCTGTACATGGAGGGCA
CCGTGGACAACCATCACTTCAAGTGCACATCCGAGGGCGAAGGCAAGCCCTACGAGGGCACCCAGACCAT
GAGAATCAAGGTGGTCGAGGGCGGCCCTCTCCCCTTCGCCTTCGACATCCTGGCTACTAGCTTCCTCTAC
GGCAGCAAGACCTTCATCAACCACACCCAGGGCATCCCCGACTTCTTCAAGCAGTCCTTCCCTGAGGGCT
TCACATGGGAGAGAGTCACCACATACGAAGACGGGGGCGTGCTGACCGCTACCCAGGACACCAGCCTCCA
GGACGGCTGCCTCATCTACAACGTCAAGATCAGAGGGGTGAACTTCACATCCAACGGCCCTGTGATGCAG
AAGAAAACACTCGGCTGGGAGGCCTTCACCGAGACGCTGTACCCCGCTGACGGCGGCCTGGAAGGCAGAA
ACGACATGGCCCTGAAGCTCGTGGGCGGGAGCCATCTGATCGCAAACATCAAGACCACATATAGATCCAA
GAAACCCGCTAAGAACCTCAAGATGCCTGGCGTCTACTATGTGGACTACAGACTGGAAAGAATCAAGGAG
GCCAACAACGAGACCTACGTCGAGCAGCACGAGGTGGCAGTGGCCAGATACTGCGACCTCCCTAGCAAAC
TGGGGCACAAGCTCAATTAAAGCTGAGATCTGTGCCTTCTAGTTGCCAGCCATCTGTTGTTTGCCCCTCC
CCCGTGCCTTCCTTGACCCTGGAAGGTGCCACTCCCACTGTCCTTTCCTAATAAAATGAGGAAATTGCAT
CGCATTGTCTGAGTAGGTGTCATTCTATTCTGGGGGGTGGGGTGGGGCAGGACAGCAAGGGGGAGGATTG
GGAAGACAATAGCAGGCATGCTGGGGATGCGGTGGGCTCTATGGCTTCTGAGGCGGAAAGAACCAAAGGG
CGAATTAATTCATTGATGAGTTTGGACAAACCACAACTAGAATGCAGTGAAAAAAATGCTTTATTTGTGA
AATTTGTGATGCTATTGCTTTATTTGTAACCATTATAAGCTGCAATAAACAAGTTAACAACAACAATTGC
ATTCATTTTATGTTTCAGGTTCAGGGGGAGGTGTGGGAGGTTTTTTAAAGCAAGTAAAACCTCTACAAAT
GTGGTCATTGATGAGTTTGGACAAACCACAACTAGAATGCAGTGAAAAAAATGCTTTATTTGTGAAATTT
GTGATGCTATTACTTTATTTGTAACCATTATAAGCTGCAATAAACAAGTTAACAACAACAATTGCATTCA
TTTTATGTTTCAGGTTCAGGGGGAGGTGTGGGAGGTTTTTTAAAGCAAGTAAAACCTCTACAAATGTGGT
CATTCAGATCAATTAACCCTCACCCGGGCTAGCGATGCATGGGAGCTCAAGACGTCTGATAACTTCGTAT
AGCATACATTATACGAAGTTATCTACCTAACTTTAAATAATGCCAATTATTTAAAGTTACTTCCGCGCCC
GGGGAGCCCAAGGGCACGCCCTGGCACCTGACGTACGTTGTCTAGCAAGGAAGTGAAGAGCTATCCGGAT
ATATATGTATGTTATCATAACTGTACTGGCTATGTCAGGTGGTAATGACTGTAACGTTACGTTACTCGTT
GTAGGCACGACATTGAATATGCTCTTCTCCGCTGTGGCCCGAACGCCTCCCGCTAGCGATGGGATCTAAT
ACGACTCACTATAGGGAGACCAAGGGAAAATAGAATGAAGTGATCTCCAAAAAATAAGTACTTTTTGACT
GTAAATAAAATTGTAAGGAGTAAAAAGTACTTTTTTTTCTAAAAAAATGTAATTAAGTAAAAGTAAAAGT
ATTGATTTTTAATTGTACTCAAGTAAAGTAAAAATCCCCAAAAATAATACTTAAGTACAGTAATCAAGTA
AAATTACTCAAGTACTTTACACCTCTGGGATCCAGCTGCATCATGAACAATAAAACTGTCTGCTTACATA
AACAGTAATACAAGGGGTGTTATGAGCCATATTCAACGGGAAACGTCGAGGCCGCGATTAAATTCCAACA
TGGATGCTGATTTATATGGGTATAAATGGGCTCGCGATAATGTCGGGCAATCAGGTGCGACAATCTATCG
CTTGTATGGGAAGCCCGATGCGCCAGAGTTGTTTCTGAAACATGGCAAAGGTAGCGTTGCCAATGATGTT
ACAGATGAGATGGTCAGACTAAACTGGCTGACGGAATTTATGCCTCTTCCGACCATCAAGCATTTTATCC
GTACTCCTGATGATGCATGGTTACTCACCACTGCGATCCCCGGAAAAACAGCATTCCAGGTATTAGAAGA
ATATCCTGATTCAGGTGAAAATATTGTTGATGCGCTGGCAGTGTTCCTGCGCCGGTTGCATTCGATTCCT
GTTTGTAATTGTCCTTTTAACAGCGATCGCGTATTTCGTCTCGCTCAGGCGCAATCACGAATGAATAACG
GTTTGGTTGATGCGAGTGATTTTGATGACGAGCGTAATGGCTGGCCTGTTGAACAAGTCTGGAAAGAAAT
GCATAAACTTTTGCCATTCTCACCGGATTCAGTCGTCACTCATGGTGATTTCTCACTTGATAACCTTATT
TTTGACGAGGGGAAATTAATAGGTTGTATTGATGTTGGACGAGTCGGAATCGCAGACCGATACCAGGATC
TTGCCATCCTATGGAACTGCCTCGGTGAGTTTTCTCCTTCATTACAGAAACGGCTTTTTCAAAAATATGG
TATTGATAATCCTGATATGAATAAATTGCAGTTTCATTTGATGCTCGATGAGTTTTTCTAATCAGAATTG
GTTAATTGGTTGTAACACTGGCAAAAAGGATCTAGGTGAAGATCCTTTTTGATAATCTCATGACCAAAAT
CCCTTAACGTGAGTTTTCGTTCCACTGAGCGTCAGACCCCGTAGAAAAGATCAAAGGATCTTCTTGAGAT
CCTTTTTTTCTGCGCGTAATCTGCTGCTTGCAAACAAAAAAACCACCGCTACCAGCGGTGGTTTGTTTGC
CGGATCAAGAGCTACCAACTCTTTTTCCGAAGGTAACTGGCTTCAGCAGAGCGCAGATACCAAATACTGT
TCTTCTAGTGTAGCCGTAGTTAGGCCACCACTTCAAGAACTCTGTAGCACCGCCTACATACCTCGCTCTG
CTAATCCTGTTACCAGTGGCTGCTGCCAGTGGCGATAAGTCGTGTCTTACCGGGTTGGACTCAAGACGAT
AGTTACCGGATAAGGCGCAGCGGTCGGGCTGAACGGGGGGTTCGTGCACACAGCCCAGCTTGGAGCGAAC
GACCTACACCGAACTGAGATACCTACAGCGTGAGCTATGAGAAAGCGCCACGGTTCCCGAAGGGAGAAAG
GCGGACAGGTATCCGGTAAGCGGCAGGGTCGGAACAGGAGAGCGCACGAGGGAGCTTCCAGGGGGAAACG
CCTGGTATCTTTATAGTCCTGTCGGGTTTCGCCACCTCTGACTTGAGCGTCGATTTTTGTGATGCTCGTC
AGGGGGGCGGAGCCTATGGAAAAACGCCAGCAACGCGGCCTTTTTACGGTTCCTGGCCTTTTGCTGGCCT
TTTGCTCACATGTTCTTTCCTGCGTTATCCCCTGATTCTGTGGATAACCGTATTACCGCCTTTGAGTGAG
CTGATACCGCTCGCCGCAGCCGAACGACCGAGCGCAGCGAGTCAGTGAGCGAGGAAGCGGAACAGA
